Addgene plasmid #189901: p667-UBC-TSSK4-V5-miniTurbo_IDG-K
Purpose: Gateway destination clone of TSSK4 (human) tagged with C-terminal V5-miniTurbo for generating protein-proximity networks using proximity-dependent biotinylation proteomics
Depositing lab: Ben Major. Depositing organization: Washington University in Saint Louis.
Backbone
  Vector backbone: pDest667
  Backbone manufacturer: PEL
  Backbone size w/o insert (bp): 9014
  Vector type: Mammalian Expression, Lentiviral ; Gateway Destination
  Selectable markers: Puromycin
Growth in bacteria
  Bacterial resistance: Ampicillin, 100 μg/mL
  Growth temperature: 30°C
  Growth strain: DH10B
  Copy number: Low Copy
Gene/Insert
  Gene/Insert name: TSSK4 (alt names: TSSK4-V5-miniTurbo; V5-miniTurbo)
  Species: H. sapiens (human)
  Entrez Gene: TSSK4 (a.k.a. C14orf20, STK22E, TSK-4, TSK4, TSSK5)
  Promoter: Ubiquitin
  Tag / fusion protein: V5-miniTurbo (C terminal on insert)
  Cloning method: Gateway Cloning
  Sequencing primers: 5′ TGAAGCTCCGGTTTTGAACT; 3′ CATTTCCTCCCTCTGCTTCC
Terms and licenses: Academic/Nonprofit Terms; Industry Terms: Not Available to Industry
Depositor comments: These plasmids were generated as part of the Illuminating the Druggable Genome (IDG) program sponsored by the NIH Common Fund. The goal of this program is to identify, gather, and distribute information and resources for proteins that currently are not well-studied yet belong to commonly drug-targeted protein families: protein kinases, non-olfactory G-protein coupled receptors (GPCRs), and ion channels. The IDG program is designed to develop fundamental research tools for understudied proteins, elucidate their function, and disseminate the IDG-related resources and data to the greater scientific community. These lentiviral gateway destination plasmids were generated, as part of the Kinase-Data and Resource Generating Center (DRGC), using the single fragment or multisite gateway cloning technology. They were used for generating proteomics-based protein-interaction and protein-proximity networks that can be accessed through the kinase-DRGC website https://darkkinome.org/. Each plasmid has either an N- or C-terminal fusion protein (Flag/ V5/V5-miniTurbo/V5-TurboID/miniTurbo-V5/TurboID-V5) tagged understudied kinase driven under either a CMV or Ubiquitin (UBC) promoter. All inserts in the pENTR plasmids used to generate the deposited destination plasmids were end-sequenced and insert size validated prior to multi-site gateway cloning. The combined insert size of the single fragment or three fragment destination plasmids were confirmed by restriction digestion (BsrGI, and EcoRV for pDest667; BsrGI, EcoRV, and BstZ17I for pDest663; and BsrGI for pHAGE) and all plasmids were partially sequenced to ensure in-frame ORFs and fusion tags.
How to cite: p667-UBC-TSSK4-V5-miniTurbo_IDG-K was a gift from Ben Major (Addgene plasmid # 189901 ; http://n2t.net/addgene:189901 ; RRID:Addgene_189901)
