[The description below was written by a language model from this plasmid's Addgene catalogue record and pLannotate feature annotations shown in this document.]
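Description:
p667-UBC-TSSK4-V5-miniTurbo_IDG-K is a lentiviral mammalian expression clone built in the pDest667 Gateway destination backbone, with a sequenced length of about 10.4 kb. It is maintained in E. coli through a ColE1/pUC-type origin and ampicillin resistance (bla). The feature table annotates the origin as a high-copy type, whereas the catalogue lists the plasmid as low copy. An f1 origin and remnants of a lac/lacZα cloning region with T3 and T7 promoters are also present. The viral portion has an RSV promoter driving a truncated HIV-1 5' LTR, followed by the Ψ packaging signal with a gag fragment, the RRE for Rev-dependent export of the genomic RNA, and the cPPT/CTS. A second truncated LTR with an SV40 polyadenylation signal and an SV40 origin lies downstream. Packaging functions are not encoded and would have to be supplied separately.

The payload was assembled by multisite Gateway recombination, leaving attB4, attB1, attB2 and attB3 scars between the modules. The human ubiquitin C promoter drives the human TSSK4 open reading frame, which encodes a testis-specific serine kinase. It is fused at its C terminus to V5-miniTurbo. The V5 epitope is given in the catalogue but not annotated separately in the feature table. miniTurbo is a truncated, engineered E. coli biotin ligase that biotinylates nearby proteins. A WPRE follows the fusion to enhance transcript expression, and a separate mouse PGK promoter drives puromycin N-acetyltransferase for selection of transduced cells. The construct was made within a programme on understudied kinases and is used to map TSSK4 protein-proximity networks by proximity-dependent biotinylation proteomics.
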