Features (pLannotate 1.2.2; 32 found; start..end, strand, type, name):
     26..130     +  promoter       AmpR promoter: bla
    131..991     +  CDS            AmpR: β-lactamase; bla; confers resistance to ampicillin, carbenicillin, and related antibiotics
   1162..1750    +  rep_origin     ori: high-copy-number ColE1/pMB1/pBR322/pUC origin of replication
   1933..2025    +  CDS            lacI (fragment): lac repressor; lacI; The lac repressor binds to the lac operator to inhibit transcription in E. coli. This inhibition can be relieved by adding lactose or isopropyl-β-D-thiogalactopyranoside (IPTG).
   2038..2059    +  protein_bind   CAP binding site: CAP binding activates transcription in the presence of cAMP. E. coli catabolite activator protein
   2074..2104    +  promoter       lac promoter: promoter for the E. coli lac operon
   2112..2128    +  protein_bind   lac operator: The lac repressor binds to the lac operator to inhibit transcription in E. coli. This inhibition can be relieved by adding lactose or isopropyl-β-D-thiogalactopyranoside (IPTG). lac repressor encoded by lacI
   2173..2191    +  promoter       T3 promoter: promoter for bacteriophage T3 RNA polymerase
   2219..2445    +  promoter       RSV promoter: Rous sarcoma virus enhancer/promoter
   2446..2626    +  LTR            5' LTR (truncated): truncated 5' long terminal repeat (LTR) from HIV-1
   2673..2798    +  misc_feature   HIV-1 Ψ: packaging signal of human immunodeficiency virus type 1
   2782..3145    +  CDS            HIV-1 gag (fragment): gag protein from human immunodeficiency virus 1; gag
   3291..3524    +  misc_feature   RRE: The Rev response element (RRE) of HIV-1 allows for Rev-dependent mRNA export from the nucleus to the cytoplasm.
   3901..4001    +  CDS            Rev (fragment): human immunodeficiency virus 1 (HIV-1) Rev protein; rev; enhances nuclear export of unspliced and incompletely spliced viral mRNAs
   4020..4136    +  misc_feature   cPPT/CTS: central polypurine tract and central termination sequence of HIV-1
   4168..4188    +  protein_bind   attB4: mutant version of attB; core recombination site for the Gateway® BP reaction BP Clonase™
   4188..5399    +  promoter       UbC promoter: human ubiquitin C promoter
   5400..5424    +  protein_bind   attB1: mutant version of attB; recombination site for the Gateway® BP reaction BP Clonase™
   5433..6416    +  CDS            TSSK4: TSSK4_HUMAN - Also known as C14orf20 From Homo sapiens (Human).
   6424..6444    -  protein_bind   attB2: mutant version of attB; core recombination site for the Gateway® BP reaction BP Clonase™
   6495..7265    +  CDS            miniTurbo: N-terminally truncated mutant of the E. coli biotin ligase BioID engineered for improved catalytic efficiency (Branon et al., 2018)
   7271..7291    -  protein_bind   attB3: mutant version of attB; core recombination site for the Gateway® BP reaction BP Clonase™
   7320..7908    +  misc_feature   WPRE: woodchuck hepatitis virus posttranscriptional regulatory element
   7922..8421    +  promoter       PGK promoter: mouse phosphoglycerate kinase 1 promoter
   8442..9041    +  CDS            PuroR: puromycin N-acetyltransferase; pac from Streptomyces alboniger; confers resistance to puromycin
   9109..9246    +  CDS            nef (fragment): NEF_HV1LA - Experimental evidence at protein level: Swiss-Prot protein existence level 1. Extracellular Nef protein targets CD4(+) T-lymphocytes for apoptosis by interacting with CXCR4 surface receptors. From Human immunodeficiency virus type 1 group M subtype B (isolate Lai) (HIV-1).
   9232..9412    +  LTR            5' LTR (truncated): truncated 5' long terminal repeat (LTR) from HIV-1
   9484..9605    +  polyA_signal   SV40 poly(A) signal: SV40 polyadenylation signal
   9645..9780    +  rep_origin     SV40 ori: SV40 origin of replication
   9801..9819    -  promoter       T7 promoter: promoter for bacteriophage T7 RNA polymerase
   9827..9982    +  CDS            lacZα (fragment): LacZα fragment of β-galactosidase; lacZ fragment
   9987..10415   +  rep_origin     f1 ori (sequence partly withheld): f1 bacteriophage origin of replication; arrow indicates direction of (+) strand synthesis
>Addgene plasmid #189901 | p667-UBC-TSSK4-V5-miniTurbo_IDG-K | addgene full sequence | sequence record 374488 | Addgene NGS Result
AGGTGGCACTTTTCGGGGAAATGTGCGCGGAACCCCTATTTGTTTATTTTTCTAAATACATTCAAATATG
TATCCGCTCATGAGACAATAACCCTGATAAATGCTTCAATAATATTGAAAAAGGAAGAGTATGAGTATTC
AACATTTCCGTGTCGCCCTTATTCCCTTTTTTGCGGCATTTTGCCTTCCTGTTTTTGCTCACCCAGAAAC
GCTGGTGAAAGTAAAAGATGCTGAAGATCAGTTGGGTGCACGAGTGGGTTACATCGAACTGGATCTCAAC
AGCGGTAAGATCCTTGAGAGTTTTCGCCCCGAAGAACGTTTTCCAATGATGAGCACTTTTAAAGTTCTGC
TATGTGGCGCGGTATTATCCCGTATTGACGCCGGGCAAGAGCAACTCGGTCGCCGCATACACTATTCTCA
GAATGACTTGGTTGAGTACTCACCAGTCACAGAAAAGCATCTTACGGATGGCATGACAGTAAGAGAATTA
TGCAGTGCTGCCATAACCATGAGTGATAACACTGCGGCCAACTTACTTCTGACAACGATCGGAGGACCGA
AGGAGCTAACCGCTTTTTTGCACAACATGGGGGATCATGTAACTCGCCTTGATCGTTGGGAACCGGAGCT
GAATGAAGCCATACCAAACGACGAGCGTGACACCACGATGCCTGTAGCAATGGCAACAACGTTGCGCAAA
CTATTAACTGGCGAACTACTTACTCTAGCTTCCCGGCAACAATTAATAGACTGGATGGAGGCGGATAAAG
TTGCAGGACCACTTCTGCGCTCGGCCCTTCCGGCTGGCTGGTTTATTGCTGATAAATCTGGAGCCGGTGA
GCGTGGGTCTCGCGGTATCATTGCAGCACTGGGGCCAGATGGTAAGCCCTCCCGTATCGTAGTTATCTAC
ACGACGGGGAGTCAGGCAACTATGGATGAACGAAATAGACAGATCGCTGAGATAGGTGCCTCACTGATTA
AGCATTGGTAACTGTCAGACCAAGTTTACTCATATATACTTTAGATTGATTTAAAACTTCATTTTTAATT
TAAAAGGATCTAGGTGAAGATCCTTTTTGATAATCTCATGACCAAAATCCCTTAACGTGAGTTTTCGTTC
CACTGAGCGTCAGACCCCGTAGAAAAGATCAAAGGATCTTCTTGAGATCCTTTTTTTCTGCGCGTAATCT
GCTGCTTGCAAACAAAAAAACCACCGCTACCAGCGGTGGTTTGTTTGCCGGATCAAGAGCTACCAACTCT
TTTTCCGAAGGTAACTGGCTTCAGCAGAGCGCAGATACCAAATACTGTTCTTCTAGTGTAGCCGTAGTTA
GGCCACCACTTCAAGAACTCTGTAGCACCGCCTACATACCTCGCTCTGCTAATCCTGTTACCAGTGGCTG
CTGCCAGTGGCGATAAGTCGTGTCTTACCGGGTTGGACTCAAGACGATAGTTACCGGATAAGGCGCAGCG
GTCGGGCTGAACGGGGGGTTCGTGCACACAGCCCAGCTTGGAGCGAACGACCTACACCGAACTGAGATAC
CTACAGCGTGAGCTATGAGAAAGCGCCACGCTTCCCGAAGGGAGAAAGGTGGACAGGTATCCGGTAAGCG
GCAGGGTCGGAACAGGAGAGCGCACGAGGGAGCTTCCAGGGGGAAACGCCTGGTATCTTTATAGTCCTGT
CGGGTTTCGCCACCTCTGACTTGAGCGTCGATTTTTGTGATGCTCGTCAGGGGGGCGGAGCCTATGGAAA
AACGCCAGCAACGCGGCCTTTTTACGGTTCCTGGCCTTTTGCTGGCCTTTTGCTCACATGTTCTTTCCTG
CGTTATCCCCTGATTCTGTGGATAACCGTATTACCGCCTTTGAGTGAGCTGATACCGCTCGCCGCAGCCG
AACGACCGAGCGCAGCGAGTCAGTGAGCGAGGAAGCGGAAGAGCGCCCAATACGCAAACCGCCTCTCCCC
GCGCGTTGGCCGATTCATTAATGCAGCTGGCACGACAGGTTTCCCGACTGGAAAGCGGGCAGTGAGCGCA
ACGCAATTAATGTGAGTTAGCTCACTCATTAGGCACCCCAGGCTTTACACTTTATGCTTCCGGCTCGTAT
GTTGTGTGGAATTGTGAGCGGATAACAATTTCACACAGGAAACAGCTATGACCATGATTACGCCAAGCGC
GCAATTAACCCTCACTAAAGGGAACAAAAGCTGGAGCTGCAAGCTTAATGTAGTCTTATGCAATACTCTT
GTAGTCTTGCAACATGGTAACGATGAGTTAGCAACATGCCTTACAAGGAGAGAAAAAGCACCGTGCATGC
CGATTGGTGGAAGTAAGGTGGTACGATCGTGCCTTATTAGGAAGGCAACAGACGGGTCTGACATGGATTG
GACGAACCACTGAATTGCCGCATTGCAGAGATATTGTATTTAAGTGCCTAGCTCGATACATAAACGGGTC
TCTCTGGTTAGACCAGATCTGAGCCTGGGAGCTCTCTGGCTAACTAGGGAACCCACTGCTTAAGCCTCAA
TAAAGCTTGCCTTGAGTGCTTCAAGTAGTGTGTGCCCGTCTGTTGTGTGACTCTGGTAACTAGAGATCCC
TCAGACCCTTTTAGTCAGTGTGGAAAATCTCTAGCAGTGGCGCCCGAACAGGGACTTGAAAGCGAAAGGG
AAACCAGAGGAGCTCTCTCGACGCAGGACTCGGCTTGCTGAAGCGCGCACGGCAAGAGGCGAGGGGCGGC
GACTGGTGAGTACGCCAAAAATTTTGACTAGCGGAGGCTAGAAGGAGAGAGATGGGTGCGAGAGCGTCAG
TATTAAGCGGGGGAGAATTAGATCGCGATGGGAAAAAATTCGGTTAAGGCCAGGGGGAAAGAAAAAATAT
AAATTAAAACATATAGTATGGGCAAGCAGGGAGCTAGAACGATTCGCAGTTAATCCTGGCCTGTTAGAAA
CATCAGAAGGCTGTAGACAAATACTGGGACAGCTACAACCATCCCTTCAGACAGGATCAGAAGAACTTAG
ATCATTATATAATACAGTAGCAACCCTCTATTGTGTGCATCAAAGGATAGAGATAAAAGACACCAAGGAA
GCTTTAGACAAGATAGAGGAAGAGCAAAACAAAAGTAAGACCACCGCACAGCAAGCGGCCGCTGATCTTC
AGACCTGGAGGAGGAGATATGAGGGACAATTGGAGAAGTGAATTATATAAATATAAAGTAGTAAAAATTG
AACCATTAGGAGTAGCACCCACCAAGGCAAAGAGAAGAGTGGTGCAGAGAGAAAAAAGAGCAGTGGGAAT
AGGAGCTTTGTTCCTTGGGTTCTTGGGAGCAGCAGGAAGCACTATGGGCGCAGCGTCAATGACGCTGACG
GTACAGGCCAGACAATTATTGTCTGGTATAGTGCAGCAGCAGAACAATTTGCTGAGGGCTATTGAGGCGC
AACAGCATCTGTTGCAACTCACAGTCTGGGGCATCAAGCAGCTCCAGGCAAGAATCCTGGCTGTGGAAAG
ATACCTAAAGGATCAACAGCTCCTGGGGATTTGGGGTTGCTCTGGAAAACTCATTTGCACCACTGCTGTG
CCTTGGAATGCTAGTTGGAGTAATAAATCTCTGGAACAGATTTGGAATCACACGACCTGGATGGAGTGGG
ACAGAGAAATTAACAATTACACAAGCTTAATACACTCCTTAATTGAAGAATCGCAAAACCAGCAAGAAAA
GAATGAACAAGAATTATTGGAATTAGATAAATGGGCAAGTTTGTGGAATTGGTTTAACATAACAAATTGG
CTGTGGTATATAAAATTATTCATAATGATAGTAGGAGGCTTGGTAGGTTTAAGAATAGTTTTTGCTGTAC
TTTCTATAGTGAATAGAGTTAGGCAGGGATATTCACCATTATCGTTTCAGACCCACCTCCCAACCCCGAG
GGGACCCGACAGGCCCGAAGGAATAGAAGAAGAAGGTGGAGAGAGAGACAGAGACAGATCCATTCGATTA
GTGAACGGATCTCGACGGTATCGGTTAACTTTTAAAAGAAAAGGGGGGATTGGGGGGTACAGTGCAGGGG
AAAGAATAGTAGACATAATAGCAACAGACATACAAACTAAAGAATTACAAAAACAAATTACAAAATTCAA
AATTTTATCGTCCAGTGTGGTGGAATTCTGCAGATATCAACTTTGTATAGAAAAGTTGGCCTCCGCGCCG
GGTTTTGGCGCCTCCCGCGGGCGCCCCCCTCCTCACGGCGAGCGCTGCCACGTCAGACGAAGGGCGCAGC
GAGCGTCCTGATCCTTCCGCCCGGACGCTCAGGACAGCGGCCCGCTGCTCATAAGACTCGGCCTTAGAAC
CCCAGTATCAGCAGAAGGACATTTTAGGACGGGACTTGGGTGACTCTAGGGCACTGGTTTTCTTTCCAGA
GAGCGGAACAGGCGAGGAAAAGTAGTCCCTTCTCGGCGATTCTGCGGAGGGATCTCCGTGGGGCGGTGAA
CGCCGATGATTATATAAGGACGCGCCGGGTGTGGCACAGCTAGTTCCGTCGCAGCCGGGATTTGGGTCGC
GGTTCTTGTTTGTGGATCGCTGTGATCGTCACTTGGTGAGTAGCGGGCTGCTGGGCTGGCCGGGGCTTTC
GTGGCCGCCGGGCCGCTCGGTGGGACGGAAGCGTGTGGAGAGACCGCCAAGGGCTGTAGTCTGGGTCCGC
GAGCAAGGTTGCCCTGAACTGGGGGTTGGGGGGAGCGCAGCAAAATGGCGGCTGTTCCCGAGTCTTGAAT
GGAAGACGCTTGTGAGGCGGGCTGTGAGGTCGTTGAAACAAGGTGGGGGGCATGGTGGGCGGCAAGAACC
CAAGGTCTTGAGGCCTTCGCTAATGCGGGAAAGCTCTTATTCGGGTGAGATGGGCTGGGGCACCATCTGG
GGACCCTGACGTGAAGTTTGTCACTGACTGGAGAACTCGGTTTGTCGTCTGTTGCGGGGGCGGCAGTTAT
GGCGGTGCCGTTGGGCAGTGCACCCGTACCTTTGGGAGCGCGCGCCCTCGTCGTGTCGTGACGTCACCCG
TTCTGTTGGCTTATAATGCAGGGTGGGGCCACCTGCCGGTAGGTGTGCGGTAGGCTTTTCTCCGTCGCAG
GACGCAGGGTTCGGGCCTAGGGTAGGCTCTCCTGAATCGACAGGCGCCGGACCTCTGGTGAGGGGAGGGA
TAAGTGAGGCGTCAGTTTCTTTGGTCGGTTTTATGTACCTATCTTCTTAAGTAGCTGAAGCTCCGGTTTT
GAACTATGCGCTCGGGGTTGGCGAGTGTGTTTTGTGAAGTTTTTTAGGCACCTTTTGAAATGTAATCATT
TGGGTCAATATGTAATTTTCAGTGTTAGACTAGTAAATTGTCCGCTAAATTCTGGCCGTTTTTGGCTTTT
TTGTTAGACACAAGTTTGTACAAAAAAGCAGGCTTAGCCACCATGGGCAAGGGCGATGTGCTGGAGGCAG
CACCAACCACAACCGCATATCACAGCCTGATGGACGAGTACGGCTATGAAGTGGGCAAGGCAATCGGACA
CGGAAGCTACGGATCCGTGTATGAGGCCTTCTACACCAAGCAGAAAGTGATGGTGGCCGTGAAGATCATC
AGCAAGAAGAAGGCCTCCGACGATTACCTGAACAAGTTCCTGCCTCGGGAGATCCAGGTCATGAAGGTGC
TGAGACACAAGTACCTGATCAACTTCTACAGGGCCATCGAGAGCACATCCCGCGTGTATATCATCCTGGA
GCTGGCACAGGGAGGCGATGTGCTGGAGTGGATCCAGCGGTACGGAGCATGCTCTGAGCCACTGGCCGGC
AAGTGGTTTAGCCAGCTGACCCTGGGCATCGCCTATCTGCACTCTAAGAGCATCGTGCACAGAGACCTGA
AGCTGGAGAACCTGCTGCTGGATAAGTGGGAGAATGTGAAGATCTCCGACTTCGGCTTTGCCAAGATGGT
GCCTTCTAACCAGCCAGTGGGCTGCTCCCCATCTTACAGGCAAGTGAATTGTTTCTCTCACCTGAGCCAG
ACATATTGCGGCTCTTTTGCCTACGCATGTCCAGAGATCCTGAGGGGACTGCCCTATAACCCTTTCCTGT
CCGACACATGGTCTATGGGCGTGATCCTGTACACCCTGGTGGTGGCACACCTGCCCTTCGACGATACAAA
TCTGAAGAAGCTGCTGAGGGAGACACAGAAGGAGGTGACCTTTCCTGCCAACCACACCATCAGCCAGGAG
TGCAAGAATCTGATCCTGCAGATGCTGCGGCAGGCCACAAAGAGAGCCACCATCCTGGACATCATCAAGG
ATTCCTGGGTGCTGAAGTTTCAGCCAGAGCAGCCAACCCACGAGATCAGGCTGCTGGAGGCCATGTGCCA
GCTGCACAACACAACCAAGCAGCACCAGTCCCTGCAGATCACAACCTCAAACCCAGCTTTCTTGTACAAA
GTGGGCGGCAAGCCCATCCCCAACCCCCTGCTGGGCCTGGACAGCACCGCTAGCATCCCGCTGCTGAACG
CTAAACAGATTCTGGGACAGCTGGACGGCGGGAGCGTGGCAGTCCTGCCTGTGGTCGACTCCACCAATCA
GTACCTGCTGGATCGAATCGGCGAGCTGAAGAGTGGGGATGCTTGCATTGCAGAATATCAGCAGGCAGGG
AGAGGAAGCAGAGGGAGGAAATGGTTCTCTCCTTTTGGAGCTAACCTGTACCTGAGTATGTTTTGGCGCC
TGAAGCGGGGACCAGCAGCAATCGGCCTGGGCCCGGTCATCGGAATTGTCATGGCAGAAGCGCTGCGAAA
GCTGGGAGCAGACAAGGTGCGAGTCAAATGGCCCAATGACCTGTATCTGCAGGATAGAAAGCTGGCAGGC
ATCCTGGTGGAGCTGGCCGGAATAACAGGCGATGCTGCACAGATCGTCATTGGCGCCGGGATTAACGTGG
CTATGAGGCGCGTGGAGGAAAGCGTGGTCAATCAGGGCTGGATCACACTGCAGGAAGCAGGGATTAACCT
GGACAGGAATACTCTGGCCGCTATGCTGATCCGAGAGCTGCGGGCAGCCCTGGAACTGTTCGAGCAGGAA
GGCCTGGCTCCATATCTGTCACGGTGGGAGAAGCTGGATAACTTCATCAATAGACCCGTGAAGCTGATCA
TTGGGGACAAAGAGATTTTCGGGATTAGCCGGGGGATTGATAAACAGGGAGCCCTGCTGCTGGAACAGGA
CGGAGTTATCAAACCCTGGATGGGCGGAGAAATCAGTCTGCGGTCTGCCGAAAAGTAAGCCAACTTTATT
ATACATAGTTGATATCCAGCACAGTGGCGGCCGCTCGACAATCAACCTCTGGATTACAAAATTTGTGAAA
GATTGACTGGTATTCTTAACTATGTTGCTCCTTTTACGCTATGTGGATACGCTGCTTTAATGCCTTTGTA
TCATGCTATTGCTTCCCGTATGGCTTTCATTTTCTCCTCCTTGTATAAATCCTGGTTGCTGTCTCTTTAT
GAGGAGTTGTGGCCCGTTGTCAGGCAACGTGGCGTGGTGTGCACTGTGTTTGCTGACGCAACCCCCACTG
GTTGGGGCATTGCCACCACCTGTCAGCTCCTTTCCGGGACTTTCGCTTTCCCCCTCCCTATTGCCACGGC
GGAACTCATCGCCGCCTGCCTTGCCCGCTGCTGGACAGGGGCTCGGCTGTTGGGCACTGACAATTCCGTG
GTGTTGTCGGGGAAGCTGACGTCCTTTCCATGGCTGCTCGCCTGTGTTGCCACCTGGATTCTGCGCGGGA
CGTCCTTCTGCTACGTCCCTTCGGCCCTCAATCCAGCGGACCTTCCTTCCCGCGGCCTGCTGCCGGCTCT
GCGGCCTCTTCCGCGTCTTCGCCTTCGCCCTCAGACGAGTCGGATCTCCCTTTGGGCCGCCTCCCCGCCT
GGAATTCTACCGGGTAGGGGAGGCGCTTTTCCCAAGGCAGTCTGGAGCATGCGCTTTAGCAGCCCCGCTG
GGCACTTGGCGCTACACAAGTGGCCTCTGGCCTCGCACACATTCCACATCCACCGGTAGGCGCCAACCGG
CTCCGTTCTTTGGTGGCCCCTTCGCGCCACCTTCTACTCCTCCCCTAGTCAGGAAGTTCCCCCCCGCCCC
GCAGCTCGCGTCGTGCAGGACGTGACAAATGGAAGTAGCACGTCTCACTAGTCTCGTGCAGATGGACAGC
ACCGCTGAGCAATGGAAGCGGGTAGGCCTTTGGGGCAGCGGCCAATAGCAGCTTTGCTCCTTCGCTTTCT
GGGCTCAGAGGCTGGGAAGGGGTGGGTCCGGGGGCGGGCTCAGGGGCGGGCTCAGGGGCGGGGCGGGCGC
CCGAAGGTCCTCCGGAGGCCCGGCATTCTGCACGCTTCAAAAGCGCACGTCTGCCGCGCTGTTCTCCTCT
TCCTCATCTCCGGGCCTTTCGACCTGCAGCCCAAGCTTACCATGACCGAGTACAAGCCCACGGTGCGCCT
CGCCACCCGCGACGACGTCCCCAGGGCCGTACGCACCCTCGCCGCCGCGTTCGCCGACTACCCCGCCACG
CGCCACACCGTCGATCCGGACCGCCACATCGAGCGGGTCACCGAGCTGCAAGAACTCTTCCTCACGCGCG
TCGGGCTCGACATCGGCAAGGTGTGGGTCGCGGACGACGGCGCCGCGGTGGCGGTCTGGACCACGCCGGA
GAGCGTCGAAGCGGGGGCGGTGTTCGCCGAGATCGGCCCGCGCATGGCCGAGTTGAGCGGTTCCCGGCTG
GCCGCGCAGCAACAGATGGAAGGCCTCCTGGCGCCGCACCGGCCCAAGGAGCCCGCGTGGTTCCTGGCCA
CCGTCGGCGTCTCGCCCGACCACCAGGGCAAGGGTCTGGGCAGCGCCGTCGTGCTCCCCGGAGTGGAGGC
GGCCGAGCGCGCCGGGGTGCCCGCCTTCCTGGAGACCTCCGCGCCCCGCAACCTCCCCTTCTACGAGCGG
CTCGGCTTCACCGTCACCGCCGACGTCGAGGTGCCCGAAGGACCGCGCACCTGGTGCATGACCCGCAAGC
CCGGTGCCTGACGCCCGCCCCACGACCCGCAGCGCCCGACCGAAAGGAGCGCACGACCCCATGCATCTCG
AGGGCCCGGTACCTTTAAGACCAATGACTTACAAGGCAGCTGTAGATCTTAGCCACTTTTTAAAAGAAAA
GGGGGGACTGGAAGGGCTAGCTCACTCCCAACGAAGACAAGATCTGCTTTTTGCTTGTACTGGGTCTCTC
TGGTTAGACCAGATCTGAGCCTGGGAGCTCTCTGGCTAACTAGGGAACCCACTGCTTAAGCCTCAATAAA
GCTTGCCTTGAGTGCTTCAAGTAGTGTGTGCCCGTCTGTTGTGTGACTCTGGTAACTAGAGATCCCTCAG
ACCCTTTTAGTCAGTGTGGAAAATCTCTAGCAGTAGTAGTTCATGTCATCTTATTATTCAGTATTTATAA
CTTGCAAAGAAATGAATATCAGAGAGTGAGAGGAACTTGTTTATTGCAGCTTATAATGGTTACAAATAAA
GCAATAGCATCACAAATTTCACAAATAAAGCATTTTTTTCACTGCATTCTAGTTGTGGTTTGTCCAAACT
CATCAATGTATCTTATCATGTCTGGCTCTAGCTATCCCGCCCCTAACTCCGCCCATCCCGCCCCTAACTC
CGCCCAGTTCCGCCCATTCTCCGCCCCATGGCTGACTAATTTTTTTTATTTATGCAGAGGCCGAGGCCGC
CTCGGCCTCTGAGCTATTCCAGAAGTAGTGAGGAGGCTTTTTTGGAGGCCTAGGGACGTACCCAATTCGC
CCTATAGTGAGTCGTATTACGCGCGCTCACTGGCCGTCGTTTTACAACGTCGTGACTGGGAAAACCCTGG
CGTTACCCAACTTAATCGCCTTGCAGCACATCCCCCTTTCGCCAGCTGGCGTAATAGCGAAGAGGCCCGC
ACCGATCGCCCTTCCCAACAGTTGCGCAGCCTGAATGGCGAATGGG
[124 nt withheld, positions 9987-10110]
C
[91 nt withheld, positions 10112-10202]
A
[49 nt withheld, positions 10204-10252]
CCTTTGACGTTGGAGTCCACGTTCTTT
[37 nt withheld, positions 10280-10316]
ACCCTATCTCGGTCTATTCTTTTGATTTATAAGGGATTTTGCCGATTTCGGCCTATTGGTTAAAAAATGA
GCTGATTTAACAAAAATTTAACGCGAATTTTAACAAAATATTAACGCTTACAATTT
